>Addgene plasmid #137054 | pGL2314 | addgene full sequence | sequence record 275819 | Addgene NGS Result
CTTTCCTGCGTTATCCCCTGATTCTGTGGATAACCGTATTACCGCCTTTGAGTGAGCTGATACCGCTCGC
CGCAGCCGAACGACCGAGCGCAGCGAGTCAGTGAGCGAGGAAGCGGAAGAGCGCCCAATACGCAAACCGC
CTCTCCCCGCGCGTTGGCCGATTCATTAATGCAGCTGGCACGACAGGTTTCCCGACTGGAAAGCGGGCAG
TGAGCGCAACGCAATTAATACGCGTACCGCTAGCCAGGAAGAGTTTGTAGAAACGCAAAAAGGCCATCCG
TCAGGATGGCCTTCTGCTTAGTTTGATGCCTGGCAGTTTATGGCGGGCGTCCTGCCCGCCACCCTCCGGG
CCGTTGCTTCACAACGTTCAAATCCGCTCCCGGCGGATTTGTCCTACTCAGGAGAGCGTTCACCGACAAA
CAACAGATAAAACGAAAGGCCCAGTCTTCCGACTGAGCCTTTCGTTTTATTTGATGCCTGGCAGTTCCCT
ACTCTCGCGTTAACGCTAGCATGGATGTTTTCCCAGTCACGACGTTGTAAAACGACGGCCAGTCTTAAGC
TCGGGCCCCAAATAATGATTTTATTTTGACTGATAGTGACCTGTTCGTTGCAACAAATTGATGAGCAATG
CTTTTTTATAATGCCAACTTTGTACAAAAAAGCAGGCTTAGATCATAACTTCGTATAGCATACATTATAC
GAAGTTATAATTGCCCGCTTTCCATTTCGTCACCTTCCGCCTCTCTCTCTCTCTCTCTCACCATCTACGC
GTGCACATCATCAACTGTCTCTTGTCGGTGCTCACCACCCTCAACCACCCCTCACTTTCAAGGCTTCCCG
AACGCACACAAAAGGCGTGAAAACCGCTCGCGTGTGTTGAGCCGTCCACCGTAGCCATATGGAATTCAGT
ACTGGTACCATCGATACTAGTTACCCTTACGATGTGCCTGATTACGCGTACCCATACGACGTGCCAGACT
ACGCATACCCGTACGATGTGCCCGATTACGCATACCCTTACGATGTGCCTGATTACGCGTACCCATACGA
CGTGCCAGACTACGCATACCCGTACGATGTGCCCGATTACGCATGATCTAGAATAACTTCGTATAGCATA
CATTATACGAAGTTATGGCTGCAGCGCGTGGATGTCGCGCAGCGCAAGACCCCGTGCGCCTGAAACGTGA
AGGGAGGTCGAGAAGCGTGCCGCATGAGGCCTTAAGGCAGGAAAGTGAAAAGAGCTCGACGCGAGTGCAG
CACGCGCGCATCGACAGGACGGAATAGACACTCAGCCCCTTCCCCTTTCAAAAACTGAATGGACGGACAT
CGTAACGCGCTTCTCTCCCCTCCACTCCCCCTGTCCCTGTCTCCTTGACGTGTGCTGCTCTCGTGAGCGA
CAGATGAAGCGAGGCGTAGAAGGAAAGGGGGGGGGAGCAGGCCTGCACACACACACACACACACACACAC
ACACACACACACACACACACACACACACACACGAAAAGCAAGTTTGAGGCAGACGTGGTTTCACACGATT
CCTGTGCAAGATGCGTGCCTGCGTGACGGGTGTGGCTGTGTATGCATGCGTGAAGGGTTACCGCAACGAT
GCGCAATGGACTCCCCCGCTTTCCATTTCGTCACCTTCCGCCTCTCTCTCTCTCTCTCTCACCATCTACG
CGTGCACATCATCAACTGTCTCTTGTCGGTGCTCACCACCCTCAACCACCCCTCACTTTCAAGGCTTCCC
GAACGCACACAAAAGGCGTGAAAACCGCTCGCGGTGTGTTGAGCCGTCCACCGTGCCCTCCCCCTGTCCC
CGGGGGATCCACTAGACGACCTTCCATGACCGAGTACAAGCCCACGGTGCGCCTCGCCACCCGCGACGAC
GTCCCCCGGGCCGTACGCACCCTCGCCGCCGCGTTCGCCGACTACCCCGCCACGCGCCACACCGTCGACC
CGGACCGCCACATCGAGCGGGTCACCGAGCTGCAAGAACTCTTCCTCACGCGCGTCGGGCTCGACATCGG
CAAGGTGTGGGTCGCGGACGACGGCGCCGCGGTGGCGGTCTGGACCACGCCGGAGAGCGTCGAAGCGGGG
GCGGTGTTCGCCGAGATCGGCCCGCGCATGGCCGAGTTGAGCGGTTCCCGGCTGGCCGCGCAGCAACAGA
TGGAAGGCCTCCTGGCGCCGCACCGGCCCAAGGAGCCCGCGTGGTTCCTGGCCACCGTCGGCGTCTCGCC
CGACCACCAGGGCAAGGGTCTGGGCAGCGCCGTCGTGCTCCCCGGAGTGGAGGCGGCCGAGCGCGCCGGG
GTGCCCGCCTTCCTGGAGACCTCCGCGCCCCGCAACCTCCCCTTCTACGAGCGGCTCGGCTTCACCGTCA
CCGCCGACGTCGAGGTGCCCGAAGGACCGCGCACCTGGTGCATGACCCGCAAGCCCGGTGCCTAGGCTAG
CGCTCTCGAGAATTGCCCGCTTTCCATTTCGTCACCTTCCGCCTCTCTCTCTCTCTCTCTCACCATCTAC
GCGTGCACATCATCAACTGTCTCTTGTCGGTGCTCACCACCCTCAACCACCCCTCACTTTCAAGGCTTCC
CGAACGCACACAAAAGGCGTGAAAACCGCTCGCGGTGTGTTGAGCCGTCCACCGTAGCTGATCCTATCTA
TCTCCCCCGCTTATACACCATGGGAAGCTCTTGCACGAAGGACTCCGCAAAGGAGCCCCAGAAAAGTGCG
GATGGATCTATGGAGGATCCAATGGTTAGTAAAGGAGAAGAAAATAACATGGCAATCATTAAGGAGTTCA
TGAGATTCAAAGTTCACATGGAAGGTTCTGTAAATGGACATGAATTTGAAATAGAAGGTGAAGGAGAAGG
AAGGCCTTATGAAGGAACCCAAACCGCGAAGCTAAAAGTTACTAAGGGTGGCCCATTACCATTTGCATGG
GATATCCTTAGCCCTCAATTCATGTATGGGTCAAAGGCTTATGTCAAGCACCCCGCCGACATTCCAGACT
ATCTAAAGTTATCTTTTCCCGAAGGGTTTAAGTGGGAGCGTGTGATGAACTTCGAAGACGGTGGCGTGGT
AACAGTGACTCAGGATTCGTCCCTGCAAGATGGTGAATTTATCTACAAAGTCAAATTAAGAGGAACTAAC
TTTCCATCTGGCGGCCCGGTTATGCAAAAAAAGACAATGGGCTGGGAGGCCTCCTCAGAACGAATGTACC
CTGAAGATGGTGCCTTGAAGGGTGAGATTAAACAAAGATTGAAATTGAAAGATGGTGGACATTATGACGC
TGAGGTTAAAACGACATACAAAGCTAAGAAACCTGTCCAGCTCCCAGGTGCTTACAATGTAAATATAAAA
CTTGATATTACATCACATAATGAAGATTATACGATAGTTGAACAATACGAAAGGGCTGAGGGGAGACATA
GTACTGGTGGCATGGATGAACTATACAAACATCATCATCATCATCATTGAGGATCCCGCGGCCGCTAGAT
GTGTGCCCTTGTGTGCGTGTGTGTTTGGTGGTTTGCAGCGATGCCCGGCGCGTGTGGGCACCTCCTTGGG
TGCGCGCCCGCCGTGGCAGCTGCGCGTGCGTGCGAGATGTGAGGCAGAGGAAGAGGAAGGCGATGCGGGC
GACAGCGCAGCGAGGTGCGGCGGAGCGTAGGGGGGAAATGGACGAGCAGGCGCGCTGTGAATCGGAGCTG
CGGCACCACCCAAGTCGTGGTGCCCCGCGAATGGCTGTTCTGCCCGCCCTCGCTTCACGCCTCCCCCTCC
CCTCGCGTGCCCTCGCGTGGCCTCCCTTGTTATCCCTCTCTCTCGCACGCACACGCACACGCGTATACGC
GAGCCCGCTATTCTGCCTTCGTCTGGCTCTTTGTATTTTGCTTGCTTCTTCAGCACACTTGTGTGCTGTG
CGTTCAGCGATATCTTCCACTACTTTGTTTTCTCCTCCCCCTCGGGAGGTGCTTCGCTTGTGCTTTGACG
GTGGTGCGTGGCTGCTGGGTTATGTGCCGGGCGCCCATGGAACCCAGCTTTCTTGTACAAAGTTGGCATT
ATAAGAAAGCATTGCTTATCAATTTGTTGCAACGAACAGGTCACTATCAGTCAAAATAAAATCATTATTT
GCCATCCAGCTGATATCCCCTATAGTGAGTCGTATTACATGGTCATAGCTGTTTCCTGGCAGCTCTGGCC
CGTGTCTCAAAATCTCTGATGTTACATTGCACAAGATAAAAATATATCATCATGAACAATAAAACTGTCT
GCTTACATAAACAGTAATACAAGGGGTGTTATGAGCCATATTCAACGGGAAACGTCGAGGCCGCGATTAA
ATTCCAACATGGATGCTGATTTATATGGGTATAAATGGGCTCGCGATAATGTCGGGCAATCAGGTGCGAC
AATCTATCGCTTGTATGGGAAGCCCGATGCGCCAGAGTTGTTTCTGAAACATGGCAAAGGTAGCGTTGCC
AATGATGTTACAGATGAGATGGTCAGACTAAACTGGCTGACGGAATTTATGCCTCTTCCGACCATCAAGC
ATTTTATCCGTACTCCTGATGATGCATGGTTACTCACCACTGCGATCCCCGGAAAAACAGCATTCCAGGT
ATTAGAAGAATATCCTGATTCAGGTGAAAATATTGTTGATGCGCTGGCAGTGTTCCTGCGCCGGTTGCAT
TCGATTCCTGTTTGTAATTGTCCTTTTAACAGCGATCGCGTATTTCGTCTCGCTCAGGCGCAATCACGAA
TGAATAACGGTTTGGTTGATGCGAGTGATTTTGATGACGAGCGTAATGGCTGGCCTGTTGAACAAGTCTG
GAAAGAAATGCATAAACTTTTGCCATTCTCACCGGATTCAGTCGTCACTCATGGTGATTTCTCACTTGAT
AACCTTATTTTTGACGAGGGGAAATTAATAGGTTGTATTGATGTTGGACGAGTCGGAATCGCAGACCGAT
ACCAGGATCTTGCCATCCTATGGAACTGCCTCGGTGAGTTTTCTCCTTCATTACAGAAACGGCTTTTTCA
AAAATATGGTATTGATAATCCTGATATGAATAAATTGCAGTTTCATTTGATGCTCGATGAGTTTTTCTAA
TCAGAATTGGTTAATTGGTTGTAACACTGGCAGAGCATTACGCTGACTTGACGGGACGGCGCAAGCTCAT
GACCAAAATCCCTTAACGTGAGTTACGCGTCGTTCCACTGAGCGTCAGACCCCGTAGAAAAGATCAAAGG
ATCTTCTTGAGATCCTTTTTTTCTGCGCGTAATCTGCTGCTTGCAAACAAAAAAACCACCGCTACCAGCG
GTGGTTTGTTTGCCGGATCAAGAGCTACCAACTCTTTTTCCGAAGGTAACTGGCTTCAGCAGAGCGCAGA
TACCAAATACTGTTCTTCTAGTGTAGCCGTAGTTAGGCCACCACTTCAAGAACTCTGTAGCACCGCCTAC
ATACCTCGCTCTGCTAATCCTGTTACCAGTGGCTGCTGCCAGTGGCGATAAGTCGTGTCTTACCGGGTTG
GACTCAAGACGATAGTTACCGGATAAGGCGCAGCGGTCGGGCTGAACGGGGGGTTCGTGCACACAGCCCA
GCTTGGAGCGAACGACCTACACCGAACTGAGATACCTACAGCGTGAGCTATGAGAAAGCGCCACGCTTCC
CGAAGGGAGAAAGGCGGACAGGTATCCGGTAAGCGGCAGGGTCGGAACAGGAGAGCGCACGAGGGAGCTT
CCAGGGGGAAACGCCTGGTATCTTTATAGTCCTGTCGGGTTTCGCCACCTCTGACTTGAGCGTCGATTTT
TGTGATGCTCGTCAGGGGGGCGGAGCCTATGGAAAAACGCCAGCAACGCGGCCTTTTTACGGTTCCTGGC
CTTTTGCTGGCCTTTTGCTCACATGTT
Features (pLannotate 1.2.2; 15 found; start..end, strand, type, name):
    121..213     +  CDS            lacI (fragment): lac repressor; lacI; The lac repressor binds to the lac operator to inhibit transcription in E. coli. This inhibition can be relieved by adding lactose or isopropyl-β-D-thiogalactopyranoside (IPTG).
    268..295     -  terminator     rrnB T2 terminator: transcription terminator T2 from the E. coli rrnB gene
    427..470     +  terminator     rrnB T1 terminator: Escherichia coli rrnB; transcription terminator T1 from the E. coli rrnB gene
    517..553     -  CDS            lacZα (fragment): LacZα fragment of β-galactosidase; lacZ fragment
    569..668     +  protein_bind   attL1: mutant version of attL; recombination site for the Gateway® LR reaction LR Clonase™
    675..708     +  protein_bind   loxP: Cre-mediated recombination occurs in the 8-bp core sequence (GCATACAT). Cre recombinase
   1103..1136    +  protein_bind   loxP: Cre-mediated recombination occurs in the 8-bp core sequence (GCATACAT). Cre recombinase
   1819..1835    -  misc_feature   MCS (fragment): pBluescript multiple cloning site
   1846..2443    +  CDS            PuroR (fragment): puromycin N-acetyltransferase; pac from Streptomyces alboniger; confers resistance to puromycin
   2752..3459    +  CDS            mCherry: mCherry is a basic (constitutively fluorescent) red fluorescent protein published in 2004, derived from Discosoma sp.. It is reported to be a very rapidly-maturing monomer with low acid sensitivity.
   3460..3477    +  CDS            capTEV™ (fragment): composite tag for in vivo biotinylation, TEV protease cleavage, and 6xHis tagging
   4032..4131    -  protein_bind   attL2: mutant version of attL; recombination site for the Gateway® LR reaction LR Clonase™
   4149..4167    -  promoter       T7 promoter: promoter for bacteriophage T7 RNA polymerase
   4301..5110    +  CDS            KanR: aminoglycoside phosphotransferase; aph(3')-Ia; confers resistance to kanamycin in bacteria or G418 (Geneticin®) in eukaryotes
   5257..5845    +  rep_origin     ori: high-copy-number ColE1/pMB1/pBR322/pUC origin of replication
