[The description below was written by a language model from this plasmid's Addgene catalogue record and pLannotate feature annotations shown in this document.]
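Description:
pGL2314 is an empty-backbone Gateway entry plasmid built on a pDONR221-derived "GOI flox" backbone, intended for making floxed gene expression cassettes for Leishmania as part of a DiCre-based inducible gene disruption system. It is maintained in E. coli through a high-copy ColE1/pUC-type origin and a kanamycin resistance gene. The usual pDONR remnants are also present: rrnB T1 and T2 terminators upstream of the cassette, a T7 promoter beside attL2, and short lacI and lacZα fragments.

The working region lies between attL1 and attL2, which allow the whole cassette to be moved into a destination vector by an LR Clonase reaction. Just inside attL1 are two directly oriented loxP sites roughly 400 bp apart. According to the catalogue this floxed interval is empty and is designed to receive a gene of interest fused to a C-terminal 6xHA tag, although the HA repeats were not picked up as a feature in the automated annotation. Downstream of the second loxP site are a puromycin N-acetyltransferase gene, the stated selectable marker for parasites, and an mCherry coding sequence followed by a short match to a composite tag (probably just a His-type stretch). No promoters or Leishmania processing and intergenic sequences are annotated, so the record does not show how these genes are expressed.

In use, a gene cloned between the loxP sites would be expressed as an HA-tagged copy and then excised when Cre activity is induced, giving conditional loss of the gene. The record does not state the role of mCherry; it may serve as a reporter of the cassette or of excision.
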