Addgene plasmid #137054: pGL2314
Purpose: (Empty Backbone) loxP (empty) expression cassette: c-terminal 6xHA
Depositing lab: Jeremy Mottram. Depositing organization: University of York. Publication: DiCre-Based Inducible Disruption of Leishmania Genes. Duncan SM, Myburgh E, Alves-Ferreira EV, Mottram JC. Methods Mol Biol. 2019;1971:211-224. doi: 10.1007/978-1-4939-9210-2_10. PubMed 30980305.
Backbone
  Vector backbone: GOI flox pDONR221
  Vector type: Leishmania floxed gene expression
  Selectable markers: Puromycin
  Tag / fusion protein: 6xHA (C terminal on backbone)
Growth in bacteria
  Bacterial resistance: Kanamycin, 50 μg/mL
  Growth temperature: 37°C
  Growth strain: NEB Stable
  Copy number: High Copy
Terms and licenses: Academic/Nonprofit Terms; Industry Terms: Not Available to Industry
How to cite: pGL2314 was a gift from Jeremy Mottram (Addgene plasmid # 137054 ; http://n2t.net/addgene:137054 ; RRID:Addgene_137054)
